Addgene plasmid #215534: pDEST-mScarlet-SH3PXD2A
Purpose: Expression vector with Tks5 tagged with N-terminal mScarlet
Depositing lab: Johanna Ivaska. Depositing organization: Turku Bioscience Centre. Publication: Dynamic regulation of integrin beta1 phosphorylation supports invasion of breast cancer cells. Conway JRW, Joshi O, Kaivola J, Follain G, Gounis M, Kuhl D, Ivaska J. Nat Cell Biol. 2025 May 26. doi: 10.1038/s41556-025-01663-4. PubMed 40419795.
Backbone
  Vector backbone: pDEST-mScarlet-SH3PXD2A
  Backbone manufacturer: Addgene plasmid 217454
  Backbone size w/o insert (bp): 7371
  Total vector size (bp): 9061
  Vector type: Mammalian Expression
  Selectable markers: Zeocin
Growth in bacteria
  Bacterial resistance: Ampicillin, 100 μg/mL
  Growth temperature: 37°C
  Growth strain: DH5alpha
  Copy number: High Copy
Gene/Insert
  Gene/Insert name: SH3PXD2A (alt name: TKS5)
  Species: H. sapiens (human)
  Insert size (bp): 3315
  GenBank ID: NM_014631.3
  Entrez Gene: SH3PXD2A (a.k.a. FISH, SH3MD1, TKS5)
  Promoter: CMV
  Tag / fusion protein: mScarlet (N terminal on backbone)
  Cloning method: Gateway Cloning
  Sequencing primers: 5′ CMV_F; 3′ BGH_R
Terms and licenses: Academic/Nonprofit Terms; Industry Terms
How to cite: pDEST-mScarlet-SH3PXD2A was a gift from Johanna Ivaska (Addgene plasmid # 215534 ; http://n2t.net/addgene:215534 ; RRID:Addgene_215534)
