[The description below was written by a language model from this plasmid's Addgene catalogue record and pLannotate feature annotations shown in this document.]
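Description:
pDEST-mScarlet-SH3PXD2A is a mammalian expression plasmid of about 9.1 kb that produces human Tks5 (SH3PXD2A, also called FISH or SH3MD1) fused at its N-terminus to the red fluorescent protein mScarlet. It was made by Gateway recombination into an mScarlet-bearing destination vector. The 3,315 bp SH3PXD2A coding sequence is therefore flanked by attB1 and attB2 sites, and attB1 forms part of the linker between the fluorescent protein and Tks5. The CMV immediate early enhancer and promoter drive transcription of the fusion, which is terminated by the bovine growth hormone polyadenylation signal. A T7 promoter lies between the CMV promoter and the start of mScarlet. A short match annotated as a truncated HIV-1 LTR fragment sits at the promoter junction, but no other lentiviral elements are annotated, so this is a plasmid for transfection rather than viral packaging.

In E. coli the plasmid replicates from a high-copy ColE1/pUC-type origin and is selected with ampicillin through the bla gene. An f1 origin is also present. A second cassette places the Sh ble gene under tandem SV40 early and EM7 promoters with an SV40 polyadenylation signal, which confers Zeocin resistance for selecting stably transfected mammalian cells. Remnants of lac regulatory sequences and a bom fragment are backbone carry-over.

Tks5 is an adapter protein that organises invadopodia and podosomes and contributes to matrix degradation and cancer cell invasiveness. The construct is therefore suited to live or fixed fluorescence imaging of Tks5 localisation, and it was deposited in connection with work on integrin regulation in breast cancer cell invasion.
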