Features (pLannotate 1.2.2; 24 found; start..end, strand, type, name):
     28..80      -  misc_feature   bom (fragment): basis of mobility region from pBR322
    235..614     +  enhancer       CMV enhancer: human cytomegalovirus immediate early enhancer
    615..818     +  promoter       CMV promoter: human cytomegalovirus (CMV) immediate early promoter
    814..847     +  LTR            5' LTR (truncated) (fragment): truncated 5' long terminal repeat (LTR) from HIV-1
    863..881     +  promoter       T7 promoter: promoter for bacteriophage T7 RNA polymerase
    923..1618    +  CDS            mScarlet: mScarlet is a basic (constitutively fluorescent) red fluorescent protein published in 2016, derived from synthetic construct. It has moderate acid sensitivity.
   1641..1661    +  protein_bind   attB1: mutant version of attB; core recombination site for the Gateway® BP reaction BP Clonase™
   1682..4996    +  CDS            SH3PXD2A: SPD2A_HUMAN - Also known as FISH, KIAA0418, SH3MD1, TKS5. Experimental evidence at protein level: Swiss-Prot protein existence level 1. Adapter protein involved in invadopodia and podosome formation, extracellular matrix degradation and invasiveness of some cancer cells. Binds matrix metalloproteinases (ADAMs), NADPH oxidases (NOXs) and phosphoinositides. Acts as an organizer protein that allows NOX1- or NOX3-dependent reactive oxygen species (ROS) generation and ROS localization. In association with ADAM12, mediates the neurotoxic effect of amyloid-beta peptide. From Homo sapiens (Human).
   5013..5033    -  protein_bind   attB2: mutant version of attB; core recombination site for the Gateway® BP reaction BP Clonase™
   5074..5298    +  polyA_signal   bGH poly(A) signal: bovine growth hormone polyadenylation signal
   5302..5323    +  promoter       SV40 promoter (fragment): SV40 enhancer and early promoter
   5344..5772    +  rep_origin     f1 ori (sequence partly withheld): f1 bacteriophage origin of replication; arrow indicates direction of (+) strand synthesis
   5786..6115    +  promoter       SV40 promoter: SV40 enhancer and early promoter
   6163..6210    +  promoter       EM7 promoter: synthetic bacterial promoter&nbsp
   6229..6603    +  CDS            BleoR: antibiotic-binding protein; Sh ble from Streptoalloteichus hindustanus; confers resistance to bleomycin, phleomycin, and Zeocin™
   6613..6738    +  CDS            ble (fragment): BLE_KLEPN - Experimental evidence at protein level: Swiss-Prot protein existence level 1. Binding protein with a strong affinity to the bleomycin family of antibiotics. Binds to CL990; an antimitotic-antibiotic compound. From Klebsiella pneumoniae.
   6733..6854    +  polyA_signal   SV40 poly(A) signal: SV40 polyadenylation signal
   6927..6943    -  protein_bind   lac operator: The lac repressor binds to the lac operator to inhibit transcription in E. coli. This inhibition can be relieved by adding lactose or isopropyl-β-D-thiogalactopyranoside (IPTG). lac repressor encoded by lacI
   6951..6981    -  promoter       lac promoter: promoter for the E. coli lac operon
   6996..7017    -  protein_bind   CAP binding site: CAP binding activates transcription in the presence of cAMP. E. coli catabolite activator protein
   7030..7122    -  CDS            lacI (fragment): lac repressor; lacI; The lac repressor binds to the lac operator to inhibit transcription in E. coli. This inhibition can be relieved by adding lactose or isopropyl-β-D-thiogalactopyranoside (IPTG).
   7305..7893    -  rep_origin     ori: high-copy-number ColE1/pMB1/pBR322/pUC origin of replication
   8064..8924    -  CDS            AmpR: β-lactamase; bla; confers resistance to ampicillin, carbenicillin, and related antibiotics
   8925..9029    -  promoter       AmpR promoter: bla
>Addgene plasmid #215534 | pDEST-mScarlet-SH3PXD2A | addgene full sequence | sequence record 446274 | Addgene NGS Result
GACGGATCGGGAGATCTCCCGATCCCCTATGGTGCACTCTCAGTACAATCTGCTCTGATGCCGCATAGTT
AAGCCAGTATCTGCTCCCTGCTTGTGTGTTGGAGGTCGCTGAGTAGTGCGCGAGCAAAATTTAAGCTACA
ACAAGGCAAGGCTTGACCGACAATTGCATGAAGAATCTGCTTAGGGTTAGGCGTTTTGCGCTGCTTCGCG
ATGTACGGGCCAGATATACGCGTTGACATTGATTATTGACTAGTTATTAATAGTAATCAATTACGGGGTC
ATTAGTTCATAGCCCATATATGGAGTTCCGCGTTACATAACTTACGGTAAATGGCCCGCCTGGCTGACCG
CCCAACGACCCCCGCCCATTGACGTCAATAATGACGTATGTTCCCATAGTAACGCCAATAGGGACTTTCC
ATTGACGTCAATGGGTGGAGTATTTACGGTAAACTGCCCACTTGGCAGTACATCAAGTGTATCATATGCC
AAGTACGCCCCCTATTGACGTCAATGACGGTAAATGGCCCGCCTGGCATTATGCCCAGTACATGACCTTA
TGGGACTTTCCTACTTGGCAGTACATCTACGTATTAGTCATCGCTATTACCATGGTGATGCGGTTTTGGC
AGTACATCAATGGGCGTGGATAGCGGTTTGACTCACGGGGATTTCCAAGTCTCCACCCCATTGACGTCAA
TGGGAGTTTGTTTTGGCACCAAAATCAACGGGACTTTCCAAAATGTCGTAACAACTCCGCCCCATTGACG
CAAATGGGCGGTAGGCGTGTACGGTGGGAGGTCTATATAAGCAGAGCTCTCTGGCTAACTAGAGAACCCA
CTGCTTACTGGCTTATCGAAATTAATACGACTCACTATAGGGAGACCCAAGCTGGCTAGCGTTTAAACTT
AAGCTTGGTACCATGGTGAGCAAGGGCGAGGCAGTGATCAAGGAGTTCATGCGGTTCAAGGTGCACATGG
AGGGCTCCATGAACGGCCACGAGTTCGAGATCGAGGGCGAGGGCGAGGGCCGCCCCTACGAGGGCACCCA
GACCGCCAAGCTGAAGGTGACCAAGGGTGGCCCCCTGCCCTTCTCCTGGGACATCCTGTCCCCTCAGTTC
ATGTACGGCTCCAGGGCCTTCACCAAGCACCCCGCCGACATCCCCGACTACTATAAGCAGTCCTTCCCCG
AGGGCTTCAAGTGGGAGCGCGTGATGAACTTCGAGGACGGCGGCGCCGTGACCGTGACCCAGGACACCTC
CCTGGAGGACGGCACCCTGATCTACAAGGTGAAGCTCCGCGGCACCAACTTCCCTCCTGACGGCCCCGTA
ATGCAGAAGAAGACAATGGGCTGGGAAGCGTCCACCGAGCGGTTGTACCCCGAGGACGGCGTGCTGAAGG
GCGACATTAAGATGGCCCTGCGCCTGAAGGACGGCGGCCGCTACCTGGCGGACTTCAAGACCACCTACAA
GGCCAAGAAGCCCGTGCAGATGCCCGGCGCCTACAACGTCGACCGCAAGTTGGACATCACCTCCCACAAC
GAGGACTACACCGTGGTGGAACAGTACGAACGCTCCGAGGGCCGCCACTCCACCGGCGGCATGGACGAGC
TGTACAAGATCGATGGTGGCTCTGGAGGTACAAGTTTGTACAAAAAAGCAGAAGGGCCGTCAAGGCCCAC
CATGCTCGCCTACTGCGTGCAGGATGCCACCGTGGTGGACGTGGAGAAGCGGAGGAACCCCTCCAAGCAC
TACGTATACATAATCAATGTGACCTGGTCTGACTCCACCTCCCAGACTATCTACCGGAGGTACAGCAAGT
TCTTTGACCTGCAGATGCAGCTTTTGGATAAGTTTCCCATTGAAGGTGGCCAGAAGGACCCCAAGCAAAG
GATCATCCCCTTCCTCCCAGGCAAGATCCTCTTCCGCAGAAGCCACATCCGGGACGTAGCTGTGAAGAGA
CTGAAGCCCATCGATGAATACTGCCGGGCACTTGTCCGGCTGCCCCCCCACATCTCACAGTGTGACGAAG
TCTTCCGGTTCTTCGAGGCTCGACCCGAGGATGTCAACCCTCCAAAAGAGGACTATGGCAGTTCCAAGAG
GAAATCAGTGTGGCTGTCCAGCTGGGCTGAGTCGCCCAAGAAGGACGTGACAGGTGCCGACGCCACCGCC
GAGCCCATGATCCTGGAACAGTACGTGGTGGTGTCCAACTATAAGAAGCAGGAGAACTCGGAGCTGAGCC
TCCAGGCCGGGGAGGTGGTGGATGTCATCGAGAAGAACGAGAGCGGCTGGTGGTTCGTGAGCACTTCTGA
GGAGCAGGGCTGGGTCCCTGCCACCTACCTGGAGGCCCAGAATGGTACTCGGGATGACTCCGACATCAAC
ACCTCTAAGACTGGAGAAGAGGAGAAGTATGTCACCGTGCAGCCTTACACCAGCCAAAGCAAGGACGAGA
TTGGCTTTGAGAAGGGCGTCACAGTGGAGGTGATCCGGAAGAATCTGGAAGGCTGGTGGTATATCAGATA
CCTGGGCAAAGAGGGCTGGGCGCCAGCATCCTACCTGAAGAAGGCCAAGGATGACCTGCCAACCCGGAAG
AAGAACCTGGCCGGCCCAGTGGAGATCATTGGGAACATCATGGAGATCAGCAACCTGCTGAACAAGAAGG
CGTCTGGGGACAAGGAAACTCCACCAGCCGAAGGCGAGGGCCATGAGGCCCCCATTGCCAAGAAGGAGAT
CAGCCTGCCCATCCTCTGCAATGCCTCCAATGGCAGTGCCGTGGGCGTTCCTGACAGGACTGTCTCCAGG
CTGGCCCAGGGCTCTCCAGCTGTGGCCAGGATTGCCCCTCAGCGGGCCCAGATCAGCTCCCCGAACCTAC
GGACAAGACCTCCACCACGCAGAGAATCCAGCCTGGGGTTCCAACTGCCAAAGCCACCAGAGCCCCCTTC
TGTTGAGGTGGAGTACTACACCATTGCCGAATTCCAGTCGTGCATTTCCGATGGCATCAGCTTTCGGGGT
GGACAGAAGGCAGAGGTCATTGATAAGAACTCAGGTGGCTGGTGGTACGTGCAGATCGGTGAGAAGGAGG
GCTGGGCCCCCGCATCATACATCGATAAGCGCAAGAAGCCCAACCTGAGCCGCCGCACAAGCACGCTGAC
CCGGCCCAAGGTGCCCCCGCCAGCACCCCCCAGCAAGCCCAAGGAGGCCGAGGAGGGCCCTACGGGGGCC
AGTGAGAGCCAGGACTCCCCGCGGAAGCTCAAGTATGAGGAGCCTGAGTATGACATCCCTGCATTCGGCT
TTGACTCAGAGCCTGAGCTGAGCGAGGAGCCCGTGGAGGACAGAGCCTCAGGGGAGAGGCGGCCTGCCCA
GCCCCACCGGCCCTCGCCGGCCTCTTCTCTGCAGCGGGCCCGCTTCAAGGTGGGTGAGTCTTCAGAGGAT
GTGGCCCTGGAAGAGGAGACCATCTATGAGAATGAGGGCTTCCGGCCATATGCAGAGGACACCCTGTCAG
CCAGAGGCTCCTCCGGGGACAGCGACTCCCCAGGCAGCTCCTCGCTGTCCCTGACCAGGAAAAACTCCCC
CAAATCAGGCTCCCCCAAGTCATCATCACTCCTAAAGCTCAAGGCAGAGAAGAATGCCCAGGCAGAAATG
GGGAAGAACCACTCCTCAGCCTCCTTTTCCTCATCCATCACCATCAACACCACTTGCTGCTCCTCCTCTT
CCTCCTCCTCCTCTTCCTTGTCCAAAACCAGTGGCGACCTGAAGCCCCGCTCTGCTTCGGACGCAGGCAT
CCGCGGCACTCCCAAGGTCAGGGCAAAGAAGGATGCTGATGCGAACGCTGGGCTGACCTCCTGTCCCCGG
GCCAAGCCATCGGTCCGGCCCAAGCCATTCCTAAACCGAGCAGAGTCGCAGAGCCAAGAGAAGATGGACA
TCAGCACTTTACGGCGCCAGCTGAGACCCACAGGCCAGCTCCGTGGAGGGCTCAAGGGCTCCAAGAGTGA
GGATTCGGAGCTGCCCCCGCAGACGGCCTCCGAGGCTCCCAGTGAGGGGTCTAGGAGAAGCTCATCCGAC
CTCATCACCCTCCCAGCCACCACTCCCCCATGTCCCACCAAGAAGGAATGGGAAGGGCCAGCCACCTCGT
ACATGACATGCAGCGCCTACCAGAAGGTCCAGGACTCGGAGATCAGCTTCCCCGCGGGCGTGGAGGTGCA
GGTGCTGGAGAAGCAGGAGAGCGGGTGGTGGTATGTGAGGTTTGGGGAGCTGGAGGGCTGGGCCCCTTCC
CACTATTTGGTGCTGGATGAGAACGAGCAACCTGACCCCTCTGGCAAAGAGCTGGACACAGTGCCCGCCA
AGGGCAGGCAGAACGAAGGCAAATCAGACAGCCTGGAGAAGATCGAGAGGCGCGTCCAAGCACTGAACAC
CGTCAACCAGAGCAAGAAGGCCACGCCCCCCATCCCCTCCAAACCTCCCGGGGGCTTCGGCAAGACCTCA
GGCACTCCAGCGGTGAAGATGAGGAACGGAGTGCGGCAGGTGGCGGTCAGGCCCCAGTCGGTGTTTGTGT
CCCCGCCACCCAAGGACAACAACCTGTCCTGCGCCCTGCGGAGGAATGAGTCACTCACGGCCACTGATGG
CCTCCGAGGCGTCCGACGGAACTCCTCCTTTAGCACTGCTCGCTCCGCTGCCGCCGAGGCCAAGGGCCGC
CTGGCCGAACGGGCTGCCAGCCAGGGTTCAGACTCACCCCTACTGCCCGCCCAGCGCAACAGCATACCCG
TGTCCCCTGTGCGCCCCAAGCCCATCGAGAAGTCTCAGTTCATCCACAATAACCTCAAAGATGTGTACGT
CTCTATCGCAGACTACGAGGGGGATGAGGAGACAGCAGGCTTCCAGGAGGGGGTGTCCATGGAGGTTCTG
GAGAGGAACCCTAATGGCTGGTGGTACTGCCAGATCCTGGATGGTGTGAAGCCCTTCAAAGGCTGGGTGC
CTTCCAACTACCTTGAGAAAAAGAACTCAGGCCTCATGGGCCCAGCTTTCTTGTACAAAGTGGTTGTCTA
GAGGGCCCGTTTAAACCCGCTGATCAGCCTCGACTGTGCCTTCTAGTTGCCAGCCATCTGTTGTTTGCCC
CTCCCCCGTGCCTTCCTTGACCCTGGAAGGTGCCACTCCCACTGTCCTTTCCTAATAAAATGAGGAAATT
GCATCGCATTGTCTGAGTAGGTGTCATTCTATTCTGGGGGGTGGGGTGGGGCAGGACAGCAAGGGGGAGG
ATTGGGAAGACAATAGCAGGCATGCTGGGGATGCGGTGGGCTCTATGGCTTCTGAGGCGGAAAGAACCAG
CTGGGGCTCTAGGGGGTATCCCC
[124 nt withheld, positions 5344-5467]
C
[91 nt withheld, positions 5469-5559]
A
[49 nt withheld, positions 5561-5609]
CCTTTGACGTTGGAGTCCACGTTCTTT
[37 nt withheld, positions 5637-5673]
ACCCTATCTCGGTCTATTCTTTTGATTTATAAGGGATTTTGCCGATTTCGGCCTATTGGTTAAAAAATGA
GCTGATTTAACAAAAATTTAACGCGAATTAATTCTGTGGAATGTGTGTCAGTTAGGGTGTGGAAAGTCCC
CAGGCTCCCCAGCAGGCAGAAGTATGCAAAGCATGCATCTCAATTAGTCAGCAACCAGGTGTGGAAAGTC
CCCAGGCTCCCCAGCAGGCAGAAGTATGCAAAGCATGCATCTCAATTAGTCAGCAACCATAGTCCCGCCC
CTAACTCCGCCCATCCCGCCCCTAACTCCGCCCAGTTCCGCCCATTCTCCGCCCCATGGCTGACTAATTT
TTTTTATTTATGCAGAGGCCGAGGCCGCCTCTGCCTCTGAGCTATTCCAGAAGTAGTGAGGAGGCTTTTT
TGGAGGCCTAGGCTTTTGCAAAAAGCTCCCGGGAGCTTGTATATCCATTTTCGGATCTGATCAGCACGTG
TTGACAATTAATCATCGGCATAGTATATCGGCATAGTATAATACGACAAGGTGAGGAACTAAACCATGGC
CAAGTTGACCAGTGCCGTTCCGGTGCTCACCGCGCGCGACGTCGCCGGAGCGGTCGAGTTCTGGACCGAC
CGGCTCGGGTTCTCCCGGGACTTCGTGGAGGACGACTTCGCCGGTGTGGTCCGGGACGACGTGACCCTGT
TCATCAGCGCGGTCCAGGACCAGGTGGTGCCGGACAACACCCTGGCCTGGGTGTGGGTGCGCGGCCTGGA
CGAGCTGTACGCCGAGTGGTCGGAGGTCGTGTCCACGAACTTCCGGGACGCCTCCGGGCCGGCCATGACC
GAGATCGGCGAGCAGCCGTGGGGGCGGGAGTTCGCCCTGCGCGACCCGGCCGGCAACTGCGTGCACTTCG
TGGCCGAGGAGCAGGACTGACACGTGCTACGAGATTTCGATTCCACCGCCGCCTTCTATGAAAGGTTGGG
CTTCGGAATCGTTTTCCGGGACGCCGGCTGGATGATCCTCCAGCGCGGGGATCTCATGCTGGAGTTCTTC
GCCCACCCCAACTTGTTTATTGCAGCTTATAATGGTTACAAATAAAGCAATAGCATCACAAATTTCACAA
ATAAAGCATTTTTTTCACTGCATTCTAGTTGTGGTTTGTCCAAACTCATCAATGTATCTTATCATGTCTG
TATACCGTCGACCTCTAGCTAGAGCTTGGCGTAATCATGGTCATAGCTGTTTCCTGTGTGAAATTGTTAT
CCGCTCACAATTCCACACAACATACGAGCCGGAAGCATAAAGTGTAAAGCCTGGGGTGCCTAATGAGTGA
GCTAACTCACATTAATTGCGTTGCGCTCACTGCCCGCTTTCCAGTCGGGAAACCTGTCGTGCCAGCTGCA
TTAATGAATCGGCCAACGCGCGGGGAGAGGCGGTTTGCGTATTGGGCGCTCTTCCGCTTCCTCGCTCACT
GACTCGCTGCGCTCGGTCGTTCGGCTGCGGCGAGCGGTATCAGCTCACTCAAAGGCGGTAATACGGTTAT
CCACAGAATCAGGGGATAACGCAGGAAAGAACATGTGAGCAAAAGGCCAGCAAAAGGCCAGGAACCGTAA
AAAGGCCGCGTTGCTGGCGTTTTTCCATAGGCTCCGCCCCCCTGACGAGCATCACAAAAATCGACGCTCA
AGTCAGAGGTGGCGAAACCCGACAGGACTATAAAGATACCAGGCGTTTCCCCCTGGAAGCTCCCTCGTGC
GCTCTCCTGTTCCGACCCTGCCGCTTACCGGATACCTGTCCGCCTTTCTCCCTTCGGGAAGCGTGGCGCT
TTCTCATAGCTCACGCTGTAGGTATCTCAGTTCGGTGTAGGTCGTTCGCTCCAAGCTGGGCTGTGTGCAC
GAACCCCCCGTTCAGCCCGACCGCTGCGCCTTATCCGGTAACTATCGTCTTGAGTCCAACCCGGTAAGAC
ACGACTTATCGCCACTGGCAGCAGCCACTGGTAACAGGATTAGCAGAGCGAGGTATGTAGGCGGTGCTAC
AGAGTTCTTGAAGTGGTGGCCTAACTACGGCTACACTAGAAGAACAGTATTTGGTATCTGCGCTCTGCTG
AAGCCAGTTACCTTCGGAAAAAGAGTTGGTAGCTCTTGATCCGGCAAACAAACCACCGCTGGTAGCGGTG
GTTTTTTTGTTTGCAAGCAGCAGATTACGCGCAGAAAAAAAGGATCTCAAGAAGATCCTTTGATCTTTTC
TACGGGGTCTGACGCTCAGTGGAACGAAAACTCACGTTAAGGGATTTTGGTCATGAGATTATCAAAAAGG
ATCTTCACCTAGATCCTTTTAAATTAAAAATGAAGTTTTAAATCAATCTAAAGTATATATGAGTAAACTT
GGTCTGACAGTTACCAATGCTTAATCAGTGAGGCACCTATCTCAGCGATCTGTCTATTTCGTTCATCCAT
AGTTGCCTGACTCCCCGTCGTGTAGATAACTACGATACGGGAGGGCTTACCATCTGGCCCCAGTGCTGCA
ATGATACCGCGAGACCCACGCTCACCGGCTCCAGATTTATCAGCAATAAACCAGCCAGCCGGAAGGGCCG
AGCGCAGAAGTGGTCCTGCAACTTTATCCGCCTCCATCCAGTCTATTAATTGTTGCCGGGAAGCTAGAGT
AAGTAGTTCGCCAGTTAATAGTTTGCGCAACGTTGTTGCCATTGCTACAGGCATCGTGGTGTCACGCTCG
TCGTTTGGTATGGCTTCATTCAGCTCCGGTTCCCAACGATCAAGGCGAGTTACATGATCCCCCATGTTGT
GCAAAAAAGCGGTTAGCTCCTTCGGTCCTCCGATCGTTGTCAGAAGTAAGTTGGCCGCAGTGTTATCACT
CATGGTTATGGCAGCACTGCATAATTCTCTTACTGTCATGCCATCCGTAAGATGCTTTTCTGTGACTGGT
GAGTACTCAACCAAGTCATTCTGAGAATAGTGTATGCGGCGACCGAGTTGCTCTTGCCCGGCGTCAATAC
GGGATAATACCGCGCCACATAGCAGAACTTTAAAAGTGCTCATCATTGGAAAACGTTCTTCGGGGCGAAA
ACTCTCAAGGATCTTACCGCTGTTGAGATCCAGTTCGATGTAACCCACTCGTGCACCCAACTGATCTTCA
GCATCTTTTACTTTCACCAGCGTTTCTGGGTGAGCAAAAACAGGAAGGCAAAATGCCGCAAAAAAGGGAA
TAAGGGCGACACGGAAATGTTGAATACTCATACTCTTCCTTTTTCAATATTATTGAAGCATTTATCAGGG
TTATTGTCTCATGAGCGGATACATATTTGAATGTATTTAGAAAAATAAACAAATAGGGGTTCCGCGCACA
TTTCCCCGAAAAGTGCCACCTGACGTC
